Addgene plasmid #51740: pSplit2-NO-PRPF6
Purpose: Express LucN-PRPF6 fusion protein in mammalian cells
Depositing lab: Hiroyoshi Ariga. Publication: A split luciferase-based reporter for detection of a cellular macromolecular complex. Maita H, Tomita K, Ariga H. Anal Biochem. 2014 Feb 3. pii: S0003-2697(14)00035-9. doi: 10.1016/j.ab.2014.01.015. PubMed 24503441.
Backbone
  Vector backbone: pEXPR-IBA105
  Backbone manufacturer: iba
  Backbone size w/o insert (bp): 5531
  Total vector size (bp): 9560
  Modifications to backbone: Luciferase N-terminal fragment and FLAG tag were added to pcDNA3 before insertion of Prpf6. Prpf6 is placed behind them.Thus the order of inserted genes are Luciferase(N) -> FLAG -> Prpf6. EcoRI-SalI fragment of Prpf6 was inserted into the vector cleaved by EcoRI and XhoI, then Prpf6 cannot be recovered by enzyme digestion.
  Vector type: Mammalian Expression
  Selectable markers: Neomycin (select with G418)
Growth in bacteria
  Bacterial resistance: Ampicillin, 100 μg/mL
  Growth temperature: 37°C
  Growth strain: XL1 Blue
  Copy number: High Copy
Gene/Insert
  Gene/Insert name: PRP6
  Species: H. sapiens (human)
  Insert size (bp): 2800
  Entrez Gene: PRPF6 (a.k.a. ANT-1, ANT1, C20orf14, Prp6, RP60, SNRNP102, TOM, U5-102K, hPrp6)
  Promoter: CMV
  Tag / fusion protein: Luciferase (1-398aa) (N terminal on backbone); FLAG (N terminal on backbone)
  Cloning method: Restriction Enzyme; 5′ cloning site EcoRI (not destroyed); 3′ cloning site XhoI (destroyed during cloning)
  Sequencing primers: 5′ GAGAACCCACTGCTTACTGGC; 3′ TAGAAGGCACAGTCGAGG
Terms and licenses: Academic/Nonprofit Terms; Industry Terms: Not Available to Industry
How to cite: pSplit2-NO-PRPF6 was a gift from Hiroyoshi Ariga (Addgene plasmid # 51740 ; http://n2t.net/addgene:51740 ; RRID:Addgene_51740)
