[The description below was written by a language model from this plasmid's Addgene catalogue record and pLannotate feature annotations shown in this document.]
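Description:
pSplit2-NO-PRPF6 is a mammalian expression plasmid that produces human PRPF6 fused at its N-terminus to the N-terminal fragment of firefly luciferase. The backbone is catalogued as pEXPR-IBA105, although the modification note refers to pcDNA3 as the vector that received the luciferase fragment and FLAG tag; the record does not resolve this. The sequenced plasmid carries two Strep-Tag II fragments upstream of the luciferase sequence, which fits an IBA-type backbone. It is propagated in E. coli through a high-copy ColE1/pUC-type origin with ampicillin resistance. An f1 origin is also present. An SV40 promoter–neo–SV40 poly(A) cassette allows G418 selection of transfected mammalian cells.

The expression unit is driven by the CMV immediate-early enhancer and promoter, with a T7 promoter just downstream, and ends in the bovine growth hormone polyadenylation signal. The stated order of the coding region is luciferase residues 1–398, a FLAG tag, then PRPF6, the U5 snRNP 102K protein of the U4/U6-U5 tri-snRNP spliceosome building block. The feature table annotates the luciferase fragment and the full PRPF6 coding sequence but does not label FLAG. The short reverse-strand "9xHis" hit between them is probably an annotation artefact in the linker region. PRPF6 was inserted as an EcoRI–SalI fragment into EcoRI/XhoI-cut vector, so the 3′ junction is destroyed and the insert cannot be released with the same enzymes.

The plasmid serves as one half of a split-luciferase complementation reporter. Light output is restored when the LucN-PRPF6 fusion is brought close to a partner protein carrying the complementary luciferase fragment, which allows assembly of a cellular macromolecular complex to be detected in mammalian cells.
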