Features (pLannotate 1.2.2; 24 found; start..end, strand, type, name):
     33..85      -  misc_feature   bom (fragment): basis of mobility region from pBR322
    240..619     +  enhancer       CMV enhancer: human cytomegalovirus immediate early enhancer
    620..823     +  promoter       CMV promoter: human cytomegalovirus (CMV) immediate early promoter
    819..852     +  LTR            5' LTR (truncated) (fragment): truncated 5' long terminal repeat (LTR) from HIV-1
    868..886     +  promoter       T7 promoter: promoter for bacteriophage T7 RNA polymerase
    909..928     +  CDS            Strep-Tag II (fragment): peptide that binds Strep-Tactin®, an engineered form of streptavidin
    969..991     +  CDS            Strep-Tag II (fragment): peptide that binds Strep-Tactin®, an engineered form of streptavidin
   1011..2204    +  CDS            luciferase (fragment): firefly luciferase; luc
   2212..2238    -  CDS            9xHis: 9xHis affinity tag
   2250..5072    +  CDS            PRPF6: PRP6_HUMAN - Also known as C20orf14. Experimental evidence at protein level: Swiss-Prot protein existence level 1. Involved in pre-mRNA splicing as component of the U4/U6-U5 tri-snRNP complex, one of the building blocks of the spliceosome (PubMed:28781166, PubMed:21549338). Enhances dihydrotestosterone- induced transactivation activity of AR, as well as dexamethasone- induced transactivation activity of NR3C1, but does not affect estrogen-induced transactivation. From Homo sapiens (Human).
   5172..5396    +  polyA_signal   bGH poly(A) signal: bovine growth hormone polyadenylation signal
   5400..5421    +  promoter       SV40 promoter (fragment): SV40 enhancer and early promoter
   5442..5870    +  rep_origin     f1 ori (sequence partly withheld): f1 bacteriophage origin of replication; arrow indicates direction of (+) strand synthesis
   5884..6213    +  promoter       SV40 promoter: SV40 enhancer and early promoter
   6280..7071    +  CDS            neo: KKA2_KLEPN - Also known as kan, nptII. Experimental evidence at protein level: Swiss-Prot protein existence level 1. Resistance to kanamycin, neomycin, paromomycin, ribostamycin, butirosin and gentamicin B. From Klebsiella pneumoniae.
   7095..7253    +  CDS            ble (fragment): BLE_KLEPN - Experimental evidence at protein level: Swiss-Prot protein existence level 1. Binding protein with a strong affinity to the bleomycin family of antibiotics. Binds to CL990; an antimitotic-antibiotic compound. From Klebsiella pneumoniae.
   7248..7369    +  polyA_signal   SV40 poly(A) signal: SV40 polyadenylation signal
   7442..7458    -  protein_bind   lac operator: The lac repressor binds to the lac operator to inhibit transcription in E. coli. This inhibition can be relieved by adding lactose or isopropyl-β-D-thiogalactopyranoside (IPTG). lac repressor encoded by lacI
   7466..7496    -  promoter       lac promoter: promoter for the E. coli lac operon
   7511..7532    -  protein_bind   CAP binding site: CAP binding activates transcription in the presence of cAMP. E. coli catabolite activator protein
   7545..7637    -  CDS            lacI (fragment): lac repressor; lacI; The lac repressor binds to the lac operator to inhibit transcription in E. coli. This inhibition can be relieved by adding lactose or isopropyl-β-D-thiogalactopyranoside (IPTG).
   7820..8408    -  rep_origin     ori: high-copy-number ColE1/pMB1/pBR322/pUC origin of replication
   8579..9439    -  CDS            AmpR: β-lactamase; bla; confers resistance to ampicillin, carbenicillin, and related antibiotics
   9440..9544    -  promoter       AmpR promoter: bla
>Addgene plasmid #51740 | pSplit2-NO-PRPF6 | addgene full sequence | sequence record 422735 | Addgene NGS Result
ACGTCGACGGATCGGGAGATCTCCCGATCCCCTATGGTGCACTCTCAGTACAATCTGCTCTGATGCCGCA
TAGTTAAGCCAGTATCTGCTCCCTGCTTGTGTGTTGGAGGTCGCTGAGTAGTGCGCGAGCAAAATTTAAG
CTACAACAAGGCAAGGCTTGACCGACAATTGCATGAAGAATCTGCTTAGGGTTAGGCGTTTTGCGCTGCT
TCGCGATGTACGGGCCAGATATACGCGTTGACATTGATTATTGACTAGTTATTAATAGTAATCAATTACG
GGGTCATTAGTTCATAGCCCATATATGGAGTTCCGCGTTACATAACTTACGGTAAATGGCCCGCCTGGCT
GACCGCCCAACGACCCCCGCCCATTGACGTCAATAATGACGTATGTTCCCATAGTAACGCCAATAGGGAC
TTTCCATTGACGTCAATGGGTGGAGTATTTACGGTAAACTGCCCACTTGGCAGTACATCAAGTGTATCAT
ATGCCAAGTACGCCCCCTATTGACGTCAATGACGGTAAATGGCCCGCCTGGCATTATGCCCAGTACATGA
CCTTATGGGACTTTCCTACTTGGCAGTACATCTACGTATTAGTCATCGCTATTACCATGGTGATGCGGTT
TTGGCAGTACATCAATGGGCGTGGATAGCGGTTTGACTCACGGGGATTTCCAAGTCTCCACCCCATTGAC
GTCAATGGGAGTTTGTTTTGGCACCAAAATCAACGGGACTTTCCAAAATGTCGTAACAACTCCGCCCCAT
TGACGCAAATGGGCGGTAGGCGTGTACGGTGGGAGGTCTATATAAGCAGAGCTCTCTGGCTAACTAGAGA
ACCCACTGCTTACTGGCTTATCGAAATTAATACGACTCACTATAGGGTCTAGACCCACCATGGCTAGCTG
GAGCCACCCGCAGTTCGAGAAAGGTGGAGGTTCCGGAGGTGGATCGGGAGGTGGATCGTGGAGCCACCCG
CAGTTCGAAAAAGGCGCCGAGACCGCGGGAATGGAAGACGCCAAAAACATAAAGAAAGGCCCGGCGCCAT
TCTATCCTCTAGAGGATGGAACCGCTGGAGAGCAACTGCATAAGGCTATGAAGAGATACGCCCTGGTTCC
TGGAACAATTGCTTTTACAGATGCACATATCGAGGTGAACATCACGTACGCGGAATACTTCGAAATGTCC
GTTCGGTTGGCAGAAGCTATGAAACGATATGGGCTGAATACAAATCACAGAATCGTCGTATGCAGTGAAA
ACTCTCTTCAATTCTTTATGCCGGTGTTGGGCGCGTTATTTATCGGAGTTGCAGTTGCGCCCGCGAACGA
CATTTATAATGAACGTGAATTGCTCAACAGTATGAACATTTCGCAGCCTACCGTAGTGTTTGTTTCCAAA
AAGGGGTTGCAAAAAATTTTGAACGTGCAAAAAAAATTACCAATAATCCAGAAAATTATTATCATGGATT
CTAAAACGGATTACCAGGGATTTCAGTCGATGTACACGTTCGTCACATCTCATCTACCTCCCGGTTTTAA
TGAATACGATTTTGTACCAGAGTCCTTTGATCGTGACAAAACAATTGCACTGATAATGAACTCCTCTGGA
TCTACTGGGTTACCTAAGGGTGTGGCCCTTCCGCATAGAACTGCCTGCGTCAGATTCTCGCATGCCAGAG
ATCCTATTTTTGGCAATCAAATCATTCCGGATACTGCGATTTTAAGTGTTGTTCCATTCCATCACGGTTT
TGGAATGTTTACTACACTCGGATATTTGATATGTGGATTTCGAGTCGTCTTAATGTATAGATTTGAAGAA
GAGCTGTTTTTACGATCCCTTCAGGATTACAAAATTCAAAGTGCGTTGCTAGTACCAACCCTATTTTCAT
TCTTCGCCAAAAGCACTCTGATTGACAAATACGATTTATCTAATTTACACGAAATTGCTTCTGGGGGCGC
ACCTCTTTCGAAAGAAGTCGGGGAAGCGGTTGCAAAACGCTTCCATCTTCCAGGGATACGACAAGGATAT
GGGCTCACTGAGACTACATCAGCTATTCTGATTACACCCGAGGGGGATGATAAACCGGGCGCGGTCGGTA
AAGTTGTTCCATTTTTTGAAGCGAAGGTTGTGGATCTGGATACCGGGAAAACGCTGGGCGTTAATCAGAG
AGGCGAATTATGTGTCAGAGGACCTATGATTATGGGTACCGGTGGTGGTGGTGGTAGTGGTGGTGGTGGA
TCCGAATTCATGAACAAGAAGAAGAAACCGTTCCTAGGGATGCCCGCGCCCCTCGGCTACGTGCCGGGGC
TGGGCCGGGGCGCCACTGGCTTCACCACGCGGTCAGACATTGGGCCCGCCCGTGATGCAAATGACCCTGT
GGATGATCGCCATGCACCCCCAGGCAAGAGAACCGTTGGGGACCAGATGAAGAAAAATCAGGCTGCTGAC
GATGACGACGAGGATCTAAATGACACCAATTACGATGAGTTTAATGGCTATGCTGGGAGCCTCTTCTCAA
GTGGACCCTACGAGAAAGATGATGAGGAAGCAGATGCTATCTATGCAGCCCTGGATAAAAGGATGGATGA
AAGAAGAAAAGAAAGACGGGAGCAAAGGGAGAAAGAAGAAATAGAGAAATATCGTATGGAACGCCCCAAA
ATCCAACAGCAGTTCTCAGACCTCAAGAGGAAGTTGGCAGAAGTCACAGAAGAAGAGTGGCTGAGCATCC
CCGAGGTTGGCGATGCCAGAAATAAACGTCAGCGGAACCCACGCTATGAGAAGCTGACCCCTGTTCCTGA
CAGTTTCTTTGCCAAACATTTACAGACCGGAGAGAACCATACCTCAGTGGATCCCCGACAAACTCAATTT
GGAGGTCTTAACACACCCTATCCAGGTGGACTAAACACTCCATACCCAGGTGGAATGACGCCAGGACTGA
TGACACCTGGCACAGGTGAGCTGGACATGAGGAAGATTGGCCAAGCGAGGAACACTCTGATGGACATGAG
GCTGAGCCAGGTGTCTGACTCCGTGAGTGGACAGACCGTCGTTGACCCCAAAGGCTACCTGACGGATTTA
AATTCCATGATCCCGACACACGGAGGAGACATCAATGATATCAAGAAGGCGCGACTGCTCCTCAAGTCTG
TTCGGGAGACGAACCCTCATCACCCGCCAGCCTGGATTGCATCAGCCCGCCTGGAAGAAGTCACTGGGAA
GCTACAAGTAGCTCGGAACCTTATCATGAAGGGGACGGAGATGTGCCCCAAGAGTGAAGATGTCTGGCTG
GAAGCAGCCAGGTTGCAGCCTGGGGACACAGCCAAGGCCGTGGTAGCCCAAGCTGTCCGTCATCTCCCAC
AGTCTGTCAGGATTTACATCAGAGCCGCAGAGCTGGAAACGGACATTCGTGCAAAGAAGCGGGTTCTTCG
GAAAGCCCTCGAGCATGTTCCAAACTCGGTTCGCTTGTGGAAAGCAGCCGTTGAGCTGGAAGAACCTGAA
GATGCTAGAATCATGCTGAGCCGAGCTGTGGAGTGCTGCCCCACCAGCGTGGAGCTCTGGCTTGCTCTGG
CAAGGCTGGAGACCTATGAAAATGCCCGCAAGGTCTTGAACAAGGCGCGGGAGAACATTCCTACAGACCG
ACATATCTGGATCACGGCTGCTAAGCTGGAGGAAGCCAATGGGAACACGCAGATGGTGGAGAAGATCATC
GACCGAGCCATCACCTCGCTGCGGGCCAACGGTGTGGAGATCAACCGTGAGCAGTGGATCCAGGATGCCG
AGGAATGTGACAGGGCTGGGAGTGTGGCCACCTGCCAGGCCGTCATGCGTGCCGTGATTGGGATTGGGAT
TGAGGAGGAAGATCGGAAGCATACCTGGATGGAGGATGCTGACAGTTGTGTAGCCCACAATGCCCTGGAG
TGTGCACGAGCCATCTACGCCTACGCCCTGCAGGTGTTCCCCAGCAAGAAGAGTGTGTGGCTGCGCGCCG
CGTACTTCGAGAAGAACCATGGCACTCGGGAGTCCCTGGAAGCACTCCTGCAGAGGGCTGTGGCCCACTG
CCCCAAAGCAGAGGTGCTGTGGCTCATGGGCGCCAAGTCCAAGTGGCTGGCAGGGGATGTGCCTGCAGCA
AGGAGCATCCTGGCCCTGGCCTTCCAGGCCAACCCCAACAGTGAGGAGATCTGGCTGGCAGCCGTGAAGC
TGGAGTCCGAGAATGATGAGTACGAGCGGGCCCGGAGGCTGCTGGCCAAGGCGCGGAGCAGTGCCCCCAC
CGCCCGGGTGTTCATGAAGTCTGTGAAGCTGGAGTGGGTGCAAGACAACATCAGGGCAGCCCAAGATCTG
TGCGAGGAGGCCCTGCGGCACTATGAGGACTTCCCCAAGCTGTGGATGATGAAGGGGCAGATCGAGGAGC
AGAAGGAGATGATGGAGAAGGCGCGGGAAGCCTATAACCAGGGGTTGAAGAAGTGTCCCCACTCCACACC
CCTGTGGCTTTTGCTCTCTCGGCTGGAGGAGAAGATTGGGCAGCTTACTCGAGCACGGGCCATTTTGGAA
AAGTCTCGTCTGAAGAACCCAAAGAACCCTGGGCTGTGGTTGGAGTCCGTGCGGCTGGAGTACCGTGCGG
GGCTGAAGAACATCGCAAATACACTCATGGCCAAGGCGCTGCAGGAGTGCCCCAACTCCGGTATCCTGTG
GTCTGAGGCCATCTTCCTCGAGGCAAGGCCCCAGAGGAGGACCAAGAGCGTGGATGCCCTGAAGAAGTGT
GAGCATGACCCCCATGTGCTCCTGGCCGTGGCCAAGCTGTTTTGGAGTCAGCGGAAGATCACCAAGGCCA
GGGAGTGGTTCCACCGCACTGTGAAGATTGACTCGGACCTGGGGGATGCCTGGGCCTTCTTCTACAAGTT
TGAGCTGCAGCATGGCACTGAGGAGCAGCAGGAGGAGGTGAGGAAGCGCTGTGAGAGTGCAGAGCCTCGG
CATGGGGAGCTGTGGTGCGCCGTGTCCAAGGACATCGCCAACTGGCAGAAGAAGATCGGGGACATCCTTA
GGCTGGTGGCCGGCCGCATCAAGAACACCTTCTGAGTCGAGGTCGACCTGCAGGGGGACCATGGTCTCTG
ATATCTAACTAAGCTTGCGGCCGCAGATCTAGCTTAAGTTTAAACCGCTGATCAGCCTCGACTGTGCCTT
CTAGTTGCCAGCCATCTGTTGTTTGCCCCTCCCCCGTGCCTTCCTTGACCCTGGAAGGTGCCACTCCCAC
TGTCCTTTCCTAATAAAATGAGGAAATTGCATCGCATTGTCTGAGTAGGTGTCATTCTATTCTGGGGGGT
GGGGTGGGGCAGGACAGCAAGGGGGAGGATTGGGAAGACAATAGCAGGCATGCTGGGGATGCGGTGGGCT
CTATGGCTTCTGAGGCGGAAAGAACCAGCTGGGGCTCTAGGGGGTATCCCC
[124 nt withheld, positions 5442-5565]
C
[91 nt withheld, positions 5567-5657]
A
[49 nt withheld, positions 5659-5707]
CCTTTGACGTTGGAGTCCACGTTCTTT
[37 nt withheld, positions 5735-5771]
ACCCTATCTCGGTCTATTCTTTTGATTTATAAGGGATTTTGCCGATTTCGGCCTATTGGTTAAAAAATGA
GCTGATTTAACAAAAATTTAACGCGAATTAATTCTGTGGAATGTGTGTCAGTTAGGGTGTGGAAAGTCCC
CAGGCTCCCCAGCAGGCAGAAGTATGCAAAGCATGCATCTCAATTAGTCAGCAACCAGGTGTGGAAAGTC
CCCAGGCTCCCCAGCAGGCAGAAGTATGCAAAGCATGCATCTCAATTAGTCAGCAACCATAGTCCCGCCC
CTAACTCCGCCCATCCCGCCCCTAACTCCGCCCAGTTCCGCCCATTCTCCGCCCCATGGCTGACTAATTT
TTTTTATTTATGCAGAGGCCGAGGCCGCCTCTGCCTCTGAGCTATTCCAGAAGTAGTGAGGAGGCTTTTT
TGGAGGCCTAGGCTTTTGCAAAAAGCTCCCGGGAGCTTGTATATCCATTTTCGGATCTGATCAAGAGACA
GGATGAGGATCGTTTCGCATGATTGAACAAGATGGATTGCACGCAGGTTCTCCGGCCGCTTGGGTGGAGA
GGCTATTCGGCTATGACTGGGCACAACAGACAATCGGCTGCTCTGATGCCGCCGTGTTCCGGCTGTCAGC
GCAGGGGCGCCCGGTTCTTTTTGTCAAGACCGACCTGTCCGGTGCCCTGAATGAACTGCAGGACGAGGCA
GCGCGGCTATCGTGGCTGGCCACGACGGGCGTTCCTTGCGCAGCTGTGCTCGACGTTGTCACTGAAGCGG
GAAGGGACTGGCTGCTATTGGGCGAAGTGCCGGGGCAGGATCTCCTGTCATCTCACCTTGCTCCTGCCGA
GAAAGTATCCATCATGGCTGATGCAATGCGGCGGCTGCATACGCTTGATCCGGCTACCTGCCCATTCGAC
CACCAAGCGAAACATCGCATCGAGCGAGCACGTACTCGGATGGAAGCCGGTCTTGTCGATCAGGATGATC
TGGACGAAGAGCATCAGGGGCTCGCGCCAGCCGAACTGTTCGCCAGGCTCAAGGCGCGCATGCCCGACGG
CGAGGATCTCGTCGTGACCCATGGCGATGCCTGCTTGCCGAATATCATGGTGGAAAATGGCCGCTTTTCT
GGATTCATCGACTGTGGCCGGCTGGGTGTGGCGGACCGCTATCAGGACATAGCGTTGGCTACCCGTGATA
TTGCTGAAGAGCTTGGCGGCGAATGGGCTGACCGCTTCCTCGTGCTTTACGGTATCGCCGCTCCCGATTC
GCAGCGCATCGCCTTCTATCGCCTTCTTGACGAGTTCTTCTGAGCGGGACTCTGGGGTTCGAAATGACCG
ACCAAGCGACGCCCAACCTGCCATCACGAGATTTCGATTCCACCGCCGCCTTCTATGAAAGGTTGGGCTT
CGGAATCGTTTTCCGGGACGCCGGCTGGATGATCCTCCAGCGCGGGGATCTCATGCTGGAGTTCTTCGCC
CACCCCAACTTGTTTATTGCAGCTTATAATGGTTACAAATAAAGCAATAGCATCACAAATTTCACAAATA
AAGCATTTTTTTCACTGCATTCTAGTTGTGGTTTGTCCAAACTCATCAATGTATCTTATCATGTCTGTAT
ACCGTCGACCTCTAGCTAGAGCTTGGCGTAATCATGGTCATAGCTGTTTCCTGTGTGAAATTGTTATCCG
CTCACAATTCCACACAACATACGAGCCGGAAGCATAAAGTGTAAAGCCTGGGGTGCCTAATGAGTGAGCT
AACTCACATTAATTGCGTTGCGCTCACTGCCCGCTTTCCAGTCGGGAAACCTGTCGTGCCAGCTGCATTA
ATGAATCGGCCAACGCGCGGGGAGAGGCGGTTTGCGTATTGGGCGCTCTTCCGCTTCCTCGCTCACTGAC
TCGCTGCGCTCGGTCGTTCGGCTGCGGCGAGCGGTATCAGCTCACTCAAAGGCGGTAATACGGTTATCCA
CAGAATCAGGGGATAACGCAGGAAAGAACATGTGAGCAAAAGGCCAGCAAAAGGCCAGGAACCGTAAAAA
GGCCGCGTTGCTGGCGTTTTTCCATAGGCTCCGCCCCCCTGACGAGCATCACAAAAATCGACGCTCAAGT
CAGAGGTGGCGAAACCCGACAGGACTATAAAGATACCAGGCGTTTCCCCCTGGAAGCTCCCTCGTGCGCT
CTCCTGTTCCGACCCTGCCGCTTACCGGATACCTGTCCGCCTTTCTCCCTTCGGGAAGCGTGGCGCTTTC
TCATAGCTCACGCTGTAGGTATCTCAGTTCGGTGTAGGTCGTTCGCTCCAAGCTGGGCTGTGTGCACGAA
CCCCCCGTTCAGCCCGACCGCTGCGCCTTATCCGGTAACTATCGTCTTGAGTCCAACCCGGTAAGACACG
ACTTATCGCCACTGGCAGCAGCCACTGGTAACAGGATTAGCAGAGCGAGGTATGTAGGCGGTGCTACAGA
GTTCTTGAAGTGGTGGCCTAACTACGGCTACACTAGAAGAACAGTATTTGGTATCTGCGCTCTGCTGAAG
CCAGTTACCTTCGGAAAAAGAGTTGGTAGCTCTTGATCCGGCAAACAAACCACCGCTGGTAGCGGTGGTT
TTTTTGTTTGCAAGCAGCAGATTACGCGCAGAAAAAAAGGATCTCAAGAAGATCCTTTGATCTTTTCTAC
GGGGTCTGACGCTCAGTGGAACGAAAACTCACGTTAAGGGATTTTGGTCATGAGATTATCAAAAAGGATC
TTCACCTAGATCCTTTTAAATTAAAAATGAAGTTTTAAATCAATCTAAAGTATATATGAGTAAACTTGGT
CTGACAGTTACCAATGCTTAATCAGTGAGGCACCTATCTCAGCGATCTGTCTATTTCGTTCATCCATAGT
TGCCTGACTCCCCGTCGTGTAGATAACTACGATACGGGAGGGCTTACCATCTGGCCCCAGTGCTGCAATG
ATACCGCGAGAACCACGCTCACCGGCTCCAGATTTATCAGCAATAAACCAGCCAGCCGGAAGGGCCGAGC
GCAGAAGTGGTCCTGCAACTTTATCCGCCTCCATCCAGTCTATTAATTGTTGCCGGGAAGCTAGAGTAAG
TAGTTCGCCAGTTAATAGTTTGCGCAACGTTGTTGCCATTGCTACAGGCATCGTGGTGTCACGCTCGTCG
TTTGGTATGGCTTCATTCAGCTCCGGTTCCCAACGATCAAGGCGAGTTACATGATCCCCCATGTTGTGCA
AAAAAGCGGTTAGCTCCTTCGGTCCTCCGATCGTTGTCAGAAGTAAGTTGGCCGCAGTGTTATCACTCAT
GGTTATGGCAGCACTGCATAATTCTCTTACTGTCATGCCATCCGTAAGATGCTTTTCTGTGACTGGTGAG
TACTCAACCAAGTCATTCTGAGAATAGTGTATGCGGCGACCGAGTTGCTCTTGCCCGGCGTCAATACGGG
ATAATACCGCGCCACATAGCAGAACTTTAAAAGTGCTCATCATTGGAAAACGTTCTTCGGGGCGAAAACT
CTCAAGGATCTTACCGCTGTTGAGATCCAGTTCGATGTAACCCACTCGTGCACCCAACTGATCTTCAGCA
TCTTTTACTTTCACCAGCGTTTCTGGGTGAGCAAAAACAGGAAGGCAAAATGCCGCAAAAAAGGGAATAA
GGGCGACACGGAAATGTTGAATACTCATACTCTTCCTTTTTCAATATTATTGAAGCATTTATCAGGGTTA
TTGTCTCATGAGCGGATACATATTTGAATGTATTTAGAAAAATAAACAAATAGGGGTTCCGCGCACATTT
CCCCGAAAAGTGCCACCTG
